>Addgene plasmid #98418 | pYZ165 | depositor full sequence | sequence record 180399 | pYZ165 sequence 8097 bps
AGCGCCCAATACGCAAACCGCCTCTCCCCGCGCGTTGGCCGATTCATTAATGCAGCTGGCACGACAGGTT
TCCCGACTGGAAAGCGGGCAGTGAGCGCAACGCAATTAATGTGAGTTAGCTCACTCATTAGGCACCCCAG
GCTTTACACTTTATGCTTCCGGCTCGTATGTTGTGTGGAATTGTGAGCGGATAACAATTTCACACAGGAA
ACAGCTATGACCATGATTACGCCAAGCGCGCAATTAACCCTCACTAAAGGGAACAAAAGCTGGAGCTCCA
CCGCGGTGGCGGCCGCTCTAGAACTAGTCGATCCGCCGGGCTGCAGGAATTCGATATCAAGGTTATCGAT
ACCGTCCACCTCGAGGGGGGGCCCGGTACCCAATTCGCCCTATAGTGAGTCGTATTACGCGCGCTCACTG
GCCGTCGTTTTACAACGTCGTGACTGGGAAAACCCTGGCGTTACCCAACTTAATCGCCTTGCAGCACATC
CCCCTTTCGCCAGCTGGCGTAATAGCGAAGAGGCCCGCACCGATCGCCCTTCCCAACAGTTGCGCAGCCT
GAATGGCGAATGGCGCG
[124 nt withheld, positions 578-701]
C
[91 nt withheld, positions 703-793]
A
[49 nt withheld, positions 795-843]
CCTTTGACGTTGGAGTCCACGTTCTTT
[37 nt withheld, positions 871-907]
ACCCTATCTCGGTCTATTCTTTTGATTTATAAGGGATTTTGCCGATTTCGGCCTATTGGTTAAAAAATGA
GCTGATTTAACAAAAATTTAACGCGAATTTTAACAAAATATTAACGTTTACAATTTAAATTAGCGTAACT
CCTTTACAAAATTAAAAATAACATCTTTTCATTGCTTATCGAACTATACGGAAACACACCAAAAAGGAAG
AAAACGTATTTTAATAAAGAAAGAAGGAATGCAAGCGCAATTAGCGAACACAAAATATATTGGGTACATC
AGAAAAGAAATGTGACGAGTCCGGAAGGGGAAAGGAAAGAGTTATAATTTGTCTAATTGAAACGTTCTAA
TAGGCCAGAAAAGGAAACCTCATTTTTTTGTATAGTATTCCTGCAATACAAGTTTAATAGTTTTTAGTAA
TATCGTATTCTCTTCTTCTGTGCCAACAGTGATACGCAATGCTCCTTCGCAAAGAGGCTCTGTACCTCTA
AATCTAACAACGACTTTGTGCATCGTGGCCATTTGTAAATAAAGATATTTTGCGGCATCGTTACTAGGCT
TACCTCCTTCTGGTCTATCTAAAACCTGAATGAGGATAAAATTTGCATCATAACCACCTATAATCTTGCC
CATTCCTTTAATGGTAGTAAGCTCTTTGCAAAGACGAACTCTTTGCTGTATAATAGCATCTCTATATGTA
TGCATTTTATCAATCGACTGAGGGGATAAAGCATCCAAAGCTAAACGAGAGGTGGGTTCGCTAATGTTAT
AAGGAGCCTTTAATGAGTTCATAATGGTAGCAATAGGTTTACTTGTCAAACAAAATCCGATACGAATACC
TGCTAGACCGAAAGATTTCGAAAGGGTTTGGCAAACAGCAAGGTTTGGATATTCATTGACAAGAGTTAAG
GCAGACATATCGGGAGCAGAGAAATCAATATAGGCCTCATCGACGACAACGATTCCATTCCATGTAGGGT
GCTCCAAAATCTTCTTAATATCCTCCAGTTTAAGAGCCTTAGCTGTTGGATTACCAGGGGAACAAGCAAA
AAAGACTTTGATGGCACTATCTTTAGAAAGTGTTTCGCAAATAGCATCGACGTTCAAATTGAAATCTGGT
TCAAGGAGAACCTTAACAACCTCAACATCGTTGATTTTTGCAGACACCGTATACATTCCGTACGAAGGTG
GACACATCAAAATCTTATCTTTTCCAGGAATACAAGAAATGCGAATTAAGGAGTCAATAATTTCATCGCT
GCCAACACCCATGCAAATGTTATCTGGTGTTAGTGGCTTGGTAATGGAAAGCTCTTTGTTTCTCAAATCA
CATAATCTTTGCTTTACTTCGATCTGTCTAGGATCGGGATAACGATTAAATTCCACACCGTCCACGGAAA
TAACCGAACCATAAGCACATTCATTGGCATCAAGAAGGACACCTTCAGAGAAGTCATCTCTCGCACAGCG
ATAAGGCTGAAGTTCTAAGATATTTTTACGAAGACAAGTATTCAAATCAAACATCGTATCTCTTTCGATG
TGTTTTTGTTAAAGTAAGAAGAAAGCGATCGATGAGATTAATTAATAATTAACCTAAGATGCAGGTGATA
TCTATAAATATATAGTGTGTAGCAATGTGAGTCTTTAATTCATTACAACGTGTATCACCGTGTCATTATA
TCCAATAAATTCAGAAACCTGAAGAGGAAAGAGAAATAAAGCTCGATATGTCTTTCATTTCCAAATACAA
TTATAAGTGCAATAGTAAAGAAAACGTTGAAAGCTTGATAAAAATTTCGTTACTATACTAATGCTGTAAA
GAAAATGCACCATGTCGATCGACTCTAGAGGATCAGAAAATTATCGCCATAAAAGACAGAATAAGTCATC
AGCGGTTGTTTCATTTCCTATATTTTTTTTTTATTTTTTTATTTTTTAATAAGGGAAAATTTAACGTCTA
AGGATACAGAAGATTGTTAGCACATTAAAGTAATAAAGGCTTAAGTAGTAAGTGCCTTAGCATGTTATTG
TATTTCAAAGGACATAATCTAAAATAATAACAATATCATTTCTCACAAGTTATTCAATTTTCTTTTTTTT
TTCTAATAATATCAAGAATGTATTATTTGTTTGACATAAGTCAACTAATTTATTTAATATGCTGGATTAA
TCTTGCAGACATGTAAATTAACAAGTTTTAGTCAAATAACGTTGAAGTTTCAATGAACTCAAATAATTTC
TCTTTTTTTTTATATAACCATAAGTCTAATCTGATTTATATTTTCCGCAGGGATCAACTGAAGTTATGAC
ATTTGGATTGGATCACTTATAACCTTGGTCGCCAAATAATACAAAAATCAGCGTTATAAAACAAAGAAGG
TTTTTGTTAAGAAATTAATCCTCTTTCTTGATAAGAAAGTTGAACCGAAATTGCAGATACTGATATATGA
AAATAATACCCACAATTTTGGGAATAGCGCAAGCCTCAATTTAAACAATAGGTGAGGACACATGATAATG
ACCTCAATGATTGTTAGAAGAAAAGAGCCTCATTACAAAATCGAAAAATGAATGGTTGGGTACAAGTTTC
CAAAACATGGTAAAGTGGACTTTGCGTATGAGACGTAAATAGAAAAAAACACTTGTTATATGTTTTCTAG
AATTATTGTTGTCTCTTTATGGTTGGATGATGCAAAATAGTAATTTCGGTTAGTTGCTGTAAAACACCAC
GAGACAAATAGATATGGATATTTATTAAATCAGGAAAAACGTAACTCTCGGCTACTGGATGGTTCAGTCA
CCCAACGATTACTGGGGAGAGAAAACAGGGCAAAAGCAAAGCTTAAAGGAATCCGATTGTCATTCGGCAA
TGTGCAGCGAAACTAAAAACCGGATAATGGACCTGTTAATCGAAACATTGAAGATATATAAAGGAAGAGG
AATCCTGGCATATCATCAATTGAATAAGTTGAATTAATTATTTCAATCTCATTCTCACTTTCTGACTTAT
AGTCGCTTTGTTAAATCATATGTCGACTCTAGAGGATCCCCGGGTAAAAGGAATGTCTCCCTTGCCAGTA
CTGCTAGGGTTTTTCTTTCAAACTATGGAAGCCCATTCAAGCTGCATATTACGATTTTGTTTTTCGCTTT
TAGAAAGTGGTTTAGATGAGATAATAGAAAAATTCTTGATCTCCGACAACGAGTACTTTTATTTTTTTTG
CTAATCACTTTACTCAATATTAGCTCGAAATCGTAGAAACGTAGACGGGTGCGGGATACCGAGTGGTGTA
GTTAAGAATTTTTATAAACCACGTGGCCCAAAAATATGAACCCAAAACGTTTATACATGAGTATACTTTA
AGAAGGCTATACCCCTTCGTGTTAGATGTAGTTTTAGCTACCCAACCCGAGTCTATGAGCTTGACTTCAG
ATGTAGAAGGCATTAAATCGTTTTGAATATTAATTAAAAAACGATGAAAATTAAATATTTAAAAGCAATC
ATACGCTGAAAATTTAGTGCTGTGGCTAATCCTTCAACATGGAAATGCCATAAAAGTGACTTTGACAAAA
AAAAAAGTATATACAGGTAGTAAACTCATCTACTTCATTGACTTTGTTTACAGCATGTGGAAGGAGGAAT
ATTTATTGCTAAATCGTAGTTTAACATTCAATAAGTAATACTATTGAAATTCGACAAGATTGGCCGCATG
GATGAAAAAGAGGCATTTTGCTTTGGGAGAATTAGTTCAAATTAGAACTGAAAAAAAAAACTTTACGAGG
CAAAAATGTCGGATTGAGATCGTAAAAGTTCGCTCGTCGTCTTTTGCTTTGTGATTGTTTTCATGGATAC
ATCTTGCTGGATATTTAAATTTTAGTACTATGTATAAGATATTCTATAAATGTTTTATCACCCAAACCTG
TTAGCGCCTTCTTAATTCTATTCAATCTGGCTTTTGCTCTGAGACTACTTCTTGGACTTTCACTACTTGT
TAGTTATACGGAATTTGTGTAATTAGAAGTGAAATAATCCTTTCTATTAGTAATGCGAGCTGCAATTCGA
GTCTAACTCCTTAACCACTCGGACATAGTGACTTATCTGACACTCATTGTAAATTAATATATATATAGGC
ATTTTGTTTAGTTAAAGGTACTTAAGTAATTAGTATAAACGAACCAATTTTATAATCAGGAAGTTAAGTG
AATGGTAGCACATGTCGTAAAAATTGTGAATTTTTATTGAATAATATTTTAAATACAAGCCTTTCTAGAC
TAGGTATACTCATAAACATATATGAGCAAAAGGATAGAGGAGATTACATTGCATCTTCTACAAATTTATT
TATTGCCCTTTACTGAAAAATTAAATAATGAGTACTAAATGATAAAAAGCGCTCAGTACAAGAAAGATTG
CAAAAATATTGCATTCTTCATGAATTAAAGTTGCATATAAGGCATATTGAAAGTAATAGTACTAAAACAG
CAGTTAGCGAAAATTAATAGAATTATATTCGCAAGACAATTGTGACATTAAATTAAAAAATTGTAGAATT
TTTACTATCCTCTTTAACGCCATGAGCCTTTATAAAAAGGTTAAATTAGTTTTAACATTCTTTTTTTGAG
TAAGAGTTTACAATTTATCAAAACCTGTGTTATTATATTCATTAGTTTCAATTTATTAGCATCTAGAGAA
AAATCAATTGGCAGTTACATTGTTGGAATTTATGAAGAAAAAGAATCTACAACGGAGAATAAGTTGCTGA
TCGCTTTCCCTAAAATTGTATATTTTGCTGAGCTTATTTTGACATTTCGTTGAAGTTTTCTCTAATTCGC
ATTCATTTTAAGTAAAACAATGAGAAATAAAATTACAAAAAATACAAATTAAAATACAATTTTTAGCTAT
AATTATAGACGATGCCCTTGTATCCCATTCTGTCTCGCTTGCCCCTACTTTTTATCTTTTATATACCATA
ATGAACGCTGCCGCTACTAACCATACCCCGATTTTACATTTCGGACTCCCAAGGACGTACAAAATAGAAA
ACTATAGAAAAAAATAATCAGAAAATAGCATGTCATCTCTTTGTAAAACGCGTTTGCAAGAAGAAAGGAA
ACAATGGAGAAGAGATCATCCATTTGTATGTAAATTTTAGTAAACTTGAAGAAATCACTAACAACTTCTC
TTACTTAGGGATTCTATGCAAAACCTTGTAAATCATCTGATGGAGGACTCGATTTAATGAATTGGAAGGT
TGGATTTCCAGGTGGCACTTTTCGGGGAAATGTGCGCGGAACCCCTATTTGTTTATTTTTCTAAATACAT
TCAAATATGTATCCGCTCATGAGACAATAACCCTGATAAATGCTTCAATAATATTGAAAAAGGAAGAGTA
TGAGTATTCAACATTTCCGTGTCGCCCTTATTCCCTTTTTTGCGGCATTTTGCCTTCCTGTTTTTGCTCA
CCCAGAAACGCTGGTGAAAGTAAAAGATGCTGAAGATCAGTTGGGTGCACGAGTGGGTTACATCGAACTG
GATCTCAACAGCGGTAAGATCCTTGAGAGTTTTCGCCCCGAAGAACGTTTTCCAATGATGAGCACTTTTA
AAGTTCTGCTATGTGGCGCGGTATTATCCCGTATTGACGCCGGGCAAGAGCAACTCGGTCGCCGCATACA
CTATTCTCAGAATGACTTGGTTGAGTACTCACCAGTCACAGAAAAGCATCTTACGGATGGCATGACAGTA
AGAGAATTATGCAGTGCTGCCATAACCATGAGTGATAACACTGCGGCCAACTTACTTCTGACAACGATCG
GAGGACCGAAGGAGCTAACCGCTTTTTTGCACAACATGGGGGATCATGTAACTCGCCTTGATCGTTGGGA
ACCGGAGCTGAATGAAGCCATACCAAACGACGAGCGTGACACCACGATGCCTGTAGCAATGGCAACAACG
TTGCGCAAACTATTAACTGGCGAACTACTTACTCTAGCTTCCCGGCAACAATTAATAGACTGGATGGAGG
CGGATAAAGTTGCAGGACCACTTCTGCGCTCGGCCCTTCCGGCTGGCTGGTTTATTGCTGATAAATCTGG
AGCCGGTGAGCGTGGATCTCGCGGTATCATTGCAGCACTGGGGCCAGATGGTAAGCCCTCCCGTATCGTA
GTTATCTACACGACGGGGAGTCAGGCAACTATGGATGAACGAAATAGACAGATCGCTGAGATAGGTGCCT
CACTGATTAAGCATTGGTAACTGTCAGACCAAGTTTACTCATATATACTTTAGATTGATTTAAAACTTCA
TTTTTAATTTAAAAGGATCTAGGTGAAGATCCTTTTTGATAATCTCATGACCAAAATCCCTTAACGTGAG
TTTTCGTTCCACTGAGCGTCAGACCCCGTAGAAAAGATCAAAGGATCTTCTTGAGATCCTTTTTTTCTGC
GCGTAATCTGCTGCTTGCAAACAAAAAAACCACCGCTACCAGCGGTGGTTTGTTTGCCGGATCAAGAGCT
ACCAACTCTTTTTCCGAAGGTAACTGGCTTCAGCAGAGCGCAGATACCAAATACTGTCCTTCTAGTGTAG
CCGTAGTTAGGCCACCACTTCAAGAACTCTGTAGCACCGCCTACATACCTCGCTCTGCTAATCCTGTTAC
CAGTGGCTGCTGCCAGTGGCGATAAGTCGTGTCTTACCGGGTTGGACTCAAGACGATAGTTACCGGATAA
GGCGCAGCGGTCGGGCTGAACGGGGGGTTCGTGCACACAGCCCAGCTTGGAGCGAACGACCTACACCGAA
CTGAGATACCTACAGCGTGAGCATTGAGAAAGCGCCACGCTTCCCGAAGGGAGAAAGGCGGACAGGTATC
CGGTAAGCGGCAGGGTCGGAACAGGAGAGCGCACGAGGGAGCTTCCAGGGGGAAACGCCTGGTATCTTTA
TAGTCCTGTCGGGTTTCGCCACCTCTGACTTGAGCGTCGATTTTTGTGATGCTCGTCAGGGGGGCGGAGC
CTATGGAAAAACGCCAGCAACGCGGCCTTTTTACGGTTCCTGGCCTTTTGCTGGCCTTTTGCTCACATGT
TCTTTCCTGCGTTATCCCCTGATTCTGTGGATAACCGTATTACCGCCTTTGAGTGAGCTGATACCGCTCG
CCGCAGCCGAACGACCGAGCGCAGCGAGTCAGTGAGCGAGGAAGCGGAAG
Features (pLannotate 1.2.2; 18 found; start..end, strand, type, name):
      2..94      +  CDS            lacI (fragment): lac repressor; lacI; The lac repressor binds to the lac operator to inhibit transcription in E. coli. This inhibition can be relieved by adding lactose or isopropyl-β-D-thiogalactopyranoside (IPTG).
    107..128     +  protein_bind   CAP binding site: CAP binding activates transcription in the presence of cAMP. E. coli catabolite activator protein
    143..173     +  promoter       lac promoter: promoter for the E. coli lac operon
    181..197     +  protein_bind   lac operator: The lac repressor binds to the lac operator to inhibit transcription in E. coli. This inhibition can be relieved by adding lactose or isopropyl-β-D-thiogalactopyranoside (IPTG). lac repressor encoded by lacI
    242..260     +  promoter       T3 promoter: promoter for bacteriophage T3 RNA polymerase
    273..380     +  misc_feature   MCS: pBluescript multiple cloning site
    389..407     -  promoter       T7 promoter: promoter for bacteriophage T7 RNA polymerase
    415..570     +  CDS            lacZα (fragment): LacZα fragment of β-galactosidase; lacZ fragment
    578..1033    +  rep_origin     f1 ori (sequence partly withheld): f1 bacteriophage origin of replication; arrow indicates direction of (+) strand synthesis
   1280..2431    -  CDS            his3: HIS8_SCHPO - Protein inferred from homology: Swiss-Prot protein existence level 3. From Schizosaccharomyces pombe (strain 972 / ATCC 24843) (Fission yeast).
   2771..3935    +  promoter       nmt1 promoter: wild-type nmt1 promoter from Schizosaccharomyces pombe, conferring strong thiamine-repressible expression
   3939..3963    -  misc_feature   MCS (fragment): pUC18/19 multiple cloning site
   5033..5816    -  rep_origin     ars1: Schizosaccharomyces pombe autonomously replicating sequence ars1
   5977..6042    +  CDS            hus5 (fragment): UBC9_SCHPO - Also known as ubc9. Experimental evidence at protein level: Swiss-Prot protein existence level 1. Catalyzes the covalent attachment of ubiquitin-like protein SUMO/Smt3 to other proteins. Required for efficient recovery from DNA damage or S-phase arrest and normal mitosis. This may be as part of a checkpoint independent recovery process. From Schizosaccharomyces pombe (strain 972 / ATCC 24843) (Fission yeast).
   6096..6170    +  CDS            hus5 (fragment): UBC9_SCHPO - Also known as ubc9. Experimental evidence at protein level: Swiss-Prot protein existence level 1. Catalyzes the covalent attachment of ubiquitin-like protein SUMO/Smt3 to other proteins. Required for efficient recovery from DNA damage or S-phase arrest and normal mitosis. This may be as part of a checkpoint independent recovery process. From Schizosaccharomyces pombe (strain 972 / ATCC 24843) (Fission yeast).
   6192..6296    +  promoter       AmpR promoter: bla
   6297..7157    +  CDS            AmpR: β-lactamase; bla; confers resistance to ampicillin, carbenicillin, and related antibiotics
   7328..7916    +  rep_origin     ori: high-copy-number ColE1/pMB1/pBR322/pUC origin of replication
