>Addgene plasmid #98418 | pYZ165 | addgene full sequence | sequence record 207093 | Addgene NGS Result
AGCGCCCAATACGCAAACCGCCTCTCCCCGCGCGTTGGCCGATTCATTAATGCAGCTGGCACGACAGGTT
TCCCGACTGGAAAGCGGGCAGTGAGCGCAACGCAATTAATGTGAGTTAGCTCACTCATTAGGCACCCCAG
GCTTTACACTTTATGCTTCCGGCTCGTATGTTGTGTGGAATTGTGAGCGGATAACAATTTCACACAGGAA
ACAGCTATGACCATGATTACGCCAAGCGCGCAATTAACCCTCACTAAAGGGAACAAAAGCTGGAGCTCCA
CCGCGGTGGCGGCCGCTCTAGAACTAGTCGATCCGCCGGGCTGCAGGAATTCGATATCAAGGTTATCGAT
ACCGTCCACCTCGAGGGGGGGCCCGGTACCCAATTCGCCCTATAGTGAGTCGTATTACGCGCGCTCACTG
GCCGTCGTTTTACAACGTCGTGACTGGGAAAACCCTGGCGTTACCCAACTTAATCGCCTTGCAGCACATC
CCCCTTTCGCCAGCTGGCGTAATAGCGAAGAGGCCCGCACCGATCGCCCTTCCCAACAGTTGCGCAGCCT
GAATGGCGAATGG
[124 nt withheld, positions 574-697]
C
[91 nt withheld, positions 699-789]
A
[49 nt withheld, positions 791-839]
CCTTTGACGTTGGAGTCCACGTTCTTT
[37 nt withheld, positions 867-903]
ACCCTATCTCGGTCTATTCTTTTGATTTATAAGGGATTTTGCCGATTTCGGCCTATTGGTTAAAAAATGA
GCTGATTTAACAAAAATTTAACGCGAATTTTAACAAAATATTAACGTTTACAATTTAAATTAGCGTAACT
CCTTTACAAAATTAAAAATAACATCTTTTCATTGCTTATCGAACTATACGGAAACACACCAAAAAGGAAG
AAAACGTATTTTAATAAAGAAAGAAGGAATGCAAGCGCAATTAGCGAACACAAAATATATTGGGTACATC
AGAAAAGAAATGTGACGAGTCCGGAAGGGGAAAGGAAAGAGTTATAATTTGTCTAATTGAAACGTTCTAA
TAGGCCAGAAAAGGAAACCTCATTTTTTTGTATAGTATTCCTGCAATACAAGTTTAATAGTTTTTAGTAA
TATCGTATTCTCTTCTTCTGTGCCAACAGTGATACGCAATGCTCCTTCGCAAAGAGGCTCTGTACCTCTA
AATCTAACAACGACTTTGTGCATCGTGGCCATTTGTAAATAAAGATATTTTGCGGCATCGTTACTAGGCT
TACCTCCTTCTGGTCTATCTAAAACCTGAATGAGGATAAAATTTGCATCATAACCACCTATAATCTTGCC
CATTCCTTTAATGGTAGTAAGCTCTTTGCAAAGACGAACTCTTTGCTGTATAATAGCATCTCTATATGTA
TGCATTTTATCAATCGACTGAGGGGATAAAGCATCCAAAGCTAAACGAGAGGTGGGTTCGCTAATGTTAT
AAGGAGCCTTTAATGAGTTCATAATGGTAGCAATAGGTTTACTTGTCAAACAAAATCCGATACGAATACC
TGCTAGACCGAAAGATTTCGAAAGGGTTTGGCAAACAGCAAGGTTTGGATATTCATTGACAAGAGTTAAG
GCAGACATATCGGGAGCAGAGAAATCAATATAGGCCTCATCGACGACAACGATTCCATTCCATGTAGGGT
GCTCCAAAATCTTCTTAATATCCTCCAGTTTAAGAGCCTTAGCTGTTGGATTACCAGGGGAACAAGCAAA
AAAGACTTTGATGGCACTATCTTTAGAAAGTGTTTCGCAAATAGCATCGACGTTCAAATTGAAATCTGGT
TCAAGGAGAACCTTAACAACCTCAACATCGTTGATTTTTGCAGACACCGTATACATTCCGTACGAAGGTG
GACACATCAAAATCTTATCTTTTCCAGGAATACAAGAAATGCGAATTAAGGAGTCAATAATTTCATCGCT
GCCAACACCCATGCAAATGTTATCTGGTGTTAGTGGCTTGGTAATGGAAAGCTCTTTGTTTCTCAAATCA
CATAATCTTTGCTTTACTTCGATCTGTCTAGGATCGGGATAACGATTAAATTCCACACCGTCCACGGAAA
TAACCGAACCATAAGCACATTCATTGGCATCAAGAAGGACACCTTCAGAGAAGTCATCTCTCGCACAGCG
ATAAGGCTGAAGTTCTAAGATATTTTTACGAAGACAAGTATTCAAATCAAACATCGTATCTCTTTCGATG
TGTTTTTGTTAAAGTAAGAAGAAAGCGATCGATGAGATTAATTAATAATTAACCTAAGATGCAGGTGATA
TCTATAAATATATAGTGTGTAGCAATGTGAGTCTTTAATTCATTACAACGTGTATCACCGTGTCATTATA
TCCAATAAATTCAGAAACCTGAAGAGGAAAGAGAAATAAAGCTCGATATGTCTTTCATTTCCAAATACAA
TTATAAGTGCAATAGTAAAGAAAACGTTGAAAGCTTGATAAAAATTTCGTTACTATACTAATGCTGTAAA
GAAAATGCACCATGTCGATCGACTCTAGAGGATCAGAAAATTATCGCCATAAAAGACAGAATAAGTCATC
AGCGGTTGTTTCATTTCCTATATTTTTTTTTTATTTTTTTATTTTTTAATAAGGGAAAATTTAACGTCTA
AGGATACAGAAGATTGTTAGCACATTAAAGTAATAAAGGCTTAAGTAGTAAGTGCCTTAGCATGTTATTG
TATTTCAAAGGACATAATCTAAAATAATAACAATATCATTTCTCACAAGTTATTCAATTTTCTTTTTTTT
TTCTAATAATATCAAGAATGTATTATTTGTTTGACATAAGTCAACTAATTTATTTAATATGCTGGATTAA
TCTTGCAGACATGTAAATTAACAAGTTTTAGTCAAATAACGTTGAAGTTTCAATGAACTCAAATAATTTC
TCTTTTTTTTTATATAACCATAATCTGATTTATATTTTCCGCAGGGATCAACTGAAGTTATGACATTTGG
ATTGGATCACTTATAACCTTGGTCGCCAAATAATACAAAAATCAGCGTTATAAAACAAAGAAGGTTTTTG
TTAAGAAATTAATCCTCTTTCTTGATAAGAAAGTTGAACCGAAATTGCAGATACTGATATATGAAAATAA
TACCCACAATTTTGGGAATAGCGCAAGCCTCAATTTAAACAATAGGTGAGGACACATGATAATGACCTCA
ATGATTGTTAGAAGAAAAGAGCCTCATTACAAAATCGAAAAATGAATGGTTGGGTACAAGTTTCCAAAAC
ATGGTAAAGTGGACTTTGCGTATGAGACGTAAATAGAAAAAAACACTTGTTATATGTTTTCTAGAATTAT
TGTTGTCTCTTTATGGTTGGATGATGCAAAATAGTAATTTCGGTTAGTTGCTGTAAAACACCACGAGACA
AATAGATATGGATATTTATTAAATCAGGAAAAACGTAACTCTCGGCTACTGGATGGTTCAGTCACCCAAC
GATTACTGGGGAGAGAAAACAGGGCAAAAGCAAAGCTTAAAGGAATCCGATTGTCATTCGGCAATGTGCA
GCGAAACTAAAAACCGGATAATGGACCTGTTAATCGAAACATTGAAGATATATAAAGGAAGAGGAATCCT
GGCATATCATCAATTGAATAAGTTGAATTAATTATTTCAATCTCATTCTCACTTTCTGACTTATAGTCGC
TTTGTTAAATCATATGTCGACTCTAGAGGATCCCCGGGTAAAAGGAATGTCTCCCTTGCCAGTACTGCTA
GGGTTTTTCTTTCAAACTATGGAAGCCCATTCAAGCTGCATATTACGATTTTGTTTTTCGCTTTTAGAAA
GTGGTTTAGATGAGATAATAGAAAAATTCTTGATCTCCGACAACGAGTACTTTTATTTTTTTTGCTAATC
ACTTTACTCAATATTAGCTCGAAATCGTAGAAACGTAGACGGGTGCGGGATACCGAGTGGTGTAGTTAAG
AATTTTTATAAACCACGTGGCCCAAAAATATGAACCCAAAACGTTTATACATGAGTATACTTTAAGAAGG
CTATACCCCTTCGTGTTAGATGTAGTTTTAGCTACCCAACCCGAGTCTATGAGCTTGACTTCAGATGTAG
AAGGCATTAAATCGTTTTGAATATTAATTAAAAAACGATGAAAATTAAATATTTAAAAGCAATCATACGC
TGAAAATTTAGTGCTGTGGCTAATCCTTCAACATGGAAATGCCATAAAAGTGACTTTGACAAAAAAAAAA
GTATATACAGGTAGTAAACTCATCTACTTCATTGACTTTGTTTACAGCATGTGGAAGGAGGAATATTTAT
TGCTAAATCGTAGTTTAACATTCAATAAGTAATACTATTGAAATTCGACAAGATTGGCCGCATGGATGAA
AAAGAGGCATTTTGCTTTGGGAGAATTAGTCCAAATTAGAACTGAAAAAAAAAACTTTACGAGGCAAAAA
TGTCGGATTGAGATCGTAAAAGTTCGCTCGTCGTCTTTTGCTTTGTGATTGTTTTCATGGATACATCTTG
CTGGATATTTAAATTTTAGTACTATGTATAAGATATTCTATAAATGTTTTATCACCCAAACCTGTTAGCG
CCTTCTTAATTCTATTCAATCTGGCTTTTGCTCTGAGACTACTTCTTGGACTTTCACTACTTGTTAGTTA
TACGGAATTTGTGTAATTAGAAGTGAAATAATCCTTTCTATTAGTAATGCGAGCTGCAATTCGAGTCTAA
CTCCTTAACCACTCGGACATAGTGACTTATCTGACACTCATTGTAAATTAATATATATATAGGCATTTTG
TTTAGTTAAAGGTACTTAAGTAATTAGTATAAACGAACCAATTTTATAATCAGGAAGTTAAGTGAATGGT
AGCACATGTCGTAAAAATTGTGAATTTTTATTGAATAATATTTTAAATACAAGCCTTTCTAGACTAGGTA
TACTCATAAACATATATGAGCAAAAGGATAGAGGAGATTACATTGCATCTTCTACAAATTTATTTATTGC
CCTTTACTGAAAAATTAAATAATGAGTACTAAATGATAAAAAGCGCTCAGTACAAGAAAGATTGCAAAAA
TATTGCATTCTTCATGAATTAAAGTTGCATATAAGGCATATTGAAAGTAATAGTACTAAAACAGCAGTTA
GCGAAAATTAATAGAATTATATTCGCAAGACAATTGTGACATTAAATTAAAAAATTGTAGAATTTTTACT
ATCCTCTTTAACGCCATGAGCCTTTATAAAAAGGTTAAATTAGTTTTAACATTCTTTTTTTGAGTAAGAG
TTTACAATTTATCAAAACCTGTGTTATTATATTCATTAGTTTCAATTTATTAGCATCTAGAGAAAAATCA
ATTGGCAGTTACATTGTTGGAATTTATGAAGAAAAAGAATCTACAACGGAGAATAAGTTGCTGATCGCTT
TCCCTAAAATTGTATATTTTGCTGAGCTTATTTTGACATTTCGTTGAAGTTTTCTCTAATTCGCATTCAT
TTTAAGTAAAACAATGAGAAATAAAATTACAAAAAATACAAATTAAAATACAATTTTTAGCTATAATTAT
AGACGATGCCCTTGTATCCCATTCTGTCTCGCTTGCCCCTACTTTTTATCTTTTATATACCATAATGAAC
GCTGCCGCTACTAACCATACCCCGATTTTACATTTCGGACTCCCAAGGACGTACAAAATAGAAAACTATA
GAAAAAAATAATCAGAAAATAGCATGTCATCTCTTTGTAAAACGCGTTTGCAAGAAGAAAGGAAACAATG
GAGAAGAGATCATCCATTTGTATGTAAATTTTAGTAAACTTGAAGAAATCACTAACAACTTCTCTTACTT
AGGGATTCTATGCAAAACCTTGTAAATCATCTGATGGAGGACTCGATTTAATGAATTGGAAGGTTGGATT
TCCAGGTGGCACTTTTCGGGGAAATGTGCGCGGAACCCCTATTTGTTTATTTTTCTAAATACATTCAAAT
ATGTATCCGCTCATGAGACAATAACCCTGATAAATGCTTCAATAATATTGAAAAAGGAAGAGTATGAGTA
TTCAACATTTCCGTGTCGCCCTTATTCCCTTTTTTGCGGCATTTTGCCTTCCTGTTTTTGCTCACCCAGA
AACGCTGGTGAAAGTAAAAGATGCTGAAGATCAGTTGGGTGCACGAGTGGGTTACATCGAACTGGATCTC
AACAGCGGTAAGATCCTTGAGAGTTTTCGCCCCGAAGAACGTTTTCCAATGATGAGCACTTTTAAAGTTC
TGCTATGTGGCGCGGTATTATCCCGTATTGACGCCGGGCAAGAGCAACTCGGTCGCCGCATACACTATTC
TCAGAATGACTTGGTTGAGTACTCACCAGTCACAGAAAAGCATCTTACGGATGGCATGACAGTAAGAGAA
TTATGCAGTGCTGCCATAACCATGAGTGATAACACTGCGGCCAACTTACTTCTGACAACGATCGGAGGAC
CGAAGGAGCTAACCGCTTTTTTGCACAACATGGGGGATCATGTAACTCGCCTTGATCGTTGGGAACCGGA
GCTGAATGAAGCCATACCAAACGACGAGCGTGACACCACGATGCCTGTAGCAATGGCAACAACGTTGCGC
AAACTATTAACTGGCGAACTACTTACTCTAGCTTCCCGGCAACAATTAATAGACTGGATGGAGGCGGATA
AAGTTGCAGGACCACTTCTGCGCTCGGCCCTTCCGGCTGGCTGGTTTATTGCTGATAAATCTGGAGCCGG
TGAGCGTGGATCTCGCGGTATCATTGCAGCACTGGGGCCAGATGGTAAGCCCTCCCGTATCGTAGTTATC
TACACGACGGGGAGTCAGGCAACTATGGATGAACGAAATAGACAGATCGCTGAGATAGGTGCCTCACTGA
TTAAGCATTGGTAACTGTCAGACCAAGTTTACTCATATATACTTTAGATTGATTTAAAACTTCATTTTTA
ATTTAAAAGGATCTAGGTGAAGATCCTTTTTGATAATCTCATGACCAAAATCCCTTAACGTGAGTTTTCG
TTCCACTGAGCGTCAGACCCCGTAGAAAAGATCAAAGGATCTTCTTGAGATCCTTTTTTTCTGCGCGTAA
TCTGCTGCTTGCAAACAAAAAAACCACCGCTACCAGCGGTGGTTTGTTTGCCGGATCAAGAGCTACCAAC
TCTTTTTCCGAAGGTAACTGGCTTCAGCAGAGCGCAGATACCAAATACTGTTCTTCTAGTGTAGCCGTAG
TTAGGCCACCACTTCAAGAACTCTGTAGCACCGCCTACATACCTCGCTCTGCTAATCCTGTTACCAGTGG
CTGCTGCCAGTGGCGATAAGTCGTGTCTTACCGGGTTGGACTCAAGACGATAGTTACCGGATAAGGCGCA
GCGGTCGGGCTGAACGGGGGGTTCGTGCACACAGCCCAGCTTGGAGCGAACGACCTACACCGAACTGAGA
TACCTACAGCGTGAGCTATGAGAAAGCGCCACGCTTCCCGAAGGGAGAAAGGCGGACAGGTATCCGGTAA
GCGGCAGGGTCGGAACAGGAGAGCGCACGAGGGAGCTTCCAGGGGGAAACGCCTGGTATCTTTATAGTCC
TGTCGGGTTTCGCCACCTCTGACTTGAGCGTCGATTTTTGTGATGCTCGTCAGGGGGGCGGAGCCTATGG
AAAAACGCCAGCAACGCGGCCTTTTTACGGTTCCTGGCCTTTTGCTGGCCTTTTGCTCACATGTTCTTTC
CTGCGTTATCCCCTGATTCTGTGGATAACCGTATTACCGCCTTTGAGTGAGCTGATACCGCTCGCCGCAG
CCGAACGACCGAGCGCAGCGAGTCAGTGAGCGAGGAAGCGGAAG
Features (pLannotate 1.2.2; 18 found; start..end, strand, type, name):
      2..94      +  CDS            lacI (fragment): lac repressor; lacI; The lac repressor binds to the lac operator to inhibit transcription in E. coli. This inhibition can be relieved by adding lactose or isopropyl-β-D-thiogalactopyranoside (IPTG).
    107..128     +  protein_bind   CAP binding site: CAP binding activates transcription in the presence of cAMP. E. coli catabolite activator protein
    143..173     +  promoter       lac promoter: promoter for the E. coli lac operon
    181..197     +  protein_bind   lac operator: The lac repressor binds to the lac operator to inhibit transcription in E. coli. This inhibition can be relieved by adding lactose or isopropyl-β-D-thiogalactopyranoside (IPTG). lac repressor encoded by lacI
    242..260     +  promoter       T3 promoter: promoter for bacteriophage T3 RNA polymerase
    273..380     +  misc_feature   MCS: pBluescript multiple cloning site
    389..407     -  promoter       T7 promoter: promoter for bacteriophage T7 RNA polymerase
    415..570     +  CDS            lacZα (fragment): LacZα fragment of β-galactosidase; lacZ fragment
    574..1029    +  rep_origin     f1 ori (sequence partly withheld): f1 bacteriophage origin of replication; arrow indicates direction of (+) strand synthesis
   1276..2427    -  CDS            his3: HIS8_SCHPO - Protein inferred from homology: Swiss-Prot protein existence level 3. From Schizosaccharomyces pombe (strain 972 / ATCC 24843) (Fission yeast).
   2767..3925    +  promoter       nmt1 promoter: wild-type nmt1 promoter from Schizosaccharomyces pombe, conferring strong thiamine-repressible expression
   3929..3953    -  misc_feature   MCS (fragment): pUC18/19 multiple cloning site
   5023..5806    -  rep_origin     ars1: Schizosaccharomyces pombe autonomously replicating sequence ars1
   5967..6032    +  CDS            hus5 (fragment): UBC9_SCHPO - Also known as ubc9. Experimental evidence at protein level: Swiss-Prot protein existence level 1. Catalyzes the covalent attachment of ubiquitin-like protein SUMO/Smt3 to other proteins. Required for efficient recovery from DNA damage or S-phase arrest and normal mitosis. This may be as part of a checkpoint independent recovery process. From Schizosaccharomyces pombe (strain 972 / ATCC 24843) (Fission yeast).
   6086..6160    +  CDS            hus5 (fragment): UBC9_SCHPO - Also known as ubc9. Experimental evidence at protein level: Swiss-Prot protein existence level 1. Catalyzes the covalent attachment of ubiquitin-like protein SUMO/Smt3 to other proteins. Required for efficient recovery from DNA damage or S-phase arrest and normal mitosis. This may be as part of a checkpoint independent recovery process. From Schizosaccharomyces pombe (strain 972 / ATCC 24843) (Fission yeast).
   6182..6286    +  promoter       AmpR promoter: bla
   6287..7147    +  CDS            AmpR: β-lactamase; bla; confers resistance to ampicillin, carbenicillin, and related antibiotics
   7318..7906    +  rep_origin     ori: high-copy-number ColE1/pMB1/pBR322/pUC origin of replication
