[The description below was written by a language model from this plasmid's Addgene catalogue record and pLannotate feature annotations shown in this document.]
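Description:
pYZ165 is an empty-backbone episomal expression vector for the fission yeast Schizosaccharomyces pombe, about 8.1 kb in size, designed as a shuttle plasmid between E. coli and yeast. In bacteria it is maintained at high copy through a ColE1/pUC-type origin and selected with ampicillin via the β-lactamase gene and its native promoter. In S. pombe it replicates autonomously through the ars1 sequence and is selected by the S. pombe his3 gene, an auxotrophic marker that complements histidine auxotrophy in his3-deficient host strains. An f1 origin is also present, which in principle allows single-stranded DNA production.

The expression module is the wild-type nmt1 promoter, which gives strong transcription that is repressed by thiamine, so that a cloned gene can be switched on or off through the medium composition. A short pUC18/19-type polylinker fragment sits immediately downstream of the promoter and presumably serves as the insertion site. The roughly 1 kb between it and ars1 is unannotated, and no terminator is listed in the feature table. A separate pBluescript-derived region carries a lac promoter/operator, T3 and T7 promoters flanking a multiple cloning site, and a lacZα fragment. These are remnants of the cloning backbone, as are the small lacI fragment and two short hus5 matches near ars1, which are likely just flanking genomic sequence.

The depositor and sequencing-derived records differ by ten bases but share the same feature layout. The vector belongs to a set of common entry vectors built alongside designer marker deletions in S. pombe.
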