Addgene plasmid #98418: pYZ165
Purpose: (Empty Backbone) Pombe Expression Vector - nmt1 promoter with Sp.his3 marker
Depositing lab: Jef Boeke. Depositing organization: NYU Grossman School of Medicine. Publication: Construction of Designer Selectable Marker Deletions with CRISPR-Cas9 Toolbox in Schizosaccharomyces pombe and Optimized Design of Common Entry Vectors. Zhao Y, Boeke JD. G3 (Bethesda). 2018 Jan 10. pii: g3.117.300363. doi: 10.1534/g3.117.300363. PubMed 29321167.
Backbone
  Vector backbone: pYZ165
  Backbone size (bp): 8097
  Vector type: Yeast Expression
  Selectable markers: Sphis3
Growth in bacteria
  Bacterial resistance: Ampicillin, 100 μg/mL
  Growth temperature: 37°C
  Growth strain: DH5alpha
  Copy number: High Copy
Terms and licenses: Academic/Nonprofit Terms; Industry Terms: Not Available to Industry
How to cite: pYZ165 was a gift from Jef Boeke (Addgene plasmid # 98418 ; http://n2t.net/addgene:98418 ; RRID:Addgene_98418)
